Addgene plasmid #139553: pENTR-mKO1
Purpose: mKO1 ORF with stop codon between attL1-attL2 on Gateway entry vector
Depositing lab: Minoru Ko. Depositing organization: Keio University.
Backbone
  Vector backbone: pDONR221
  Backbone size w/o insert (bp): 2517
  Vector type: Mammalian Expression
Growth in bacteria
  Bacterial resistance: Kanamycin, 50 μg/mL
  Growth temperature: 37°C
  Growth strain: DH5alpha
  Copy number: High Copy
Gene/Insert
  Gene/Insert name: mKO1
  Species: Synthetic
  Cloning method: Gateway Cloning
Terms and licenses: Academic/Nonprofit Terms; Industry Terms: Not Available to Industry
How to cite: pENTR-mKO1 was a gift from Minoru Ko (Addgene plasmid # 139553 ; http://n2t.net/addgene:139553 ; RRID:Addgene_139553)
