[The description below was written by a language model from this plasmid's Addgene catalogue record and the feature table of its GenBank file.]
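Description:
pENTR-mKO1 is a 3.2 kb Gateway entry clone built on the pDONR221 backbone. It carries the open reading frame for monomeric Kusabira-Orange (mKO1), an orange fluorescent protein, listed as a synthetic insert. It is propagated in E. coli from a high-copy ColE1/pUC-type origin and selected with kanamycin through the aph(3')-Ia aminoglycoside phosphotransferase gene. Although the catalogue classifies it as a mammalian expression vector, the feature table shows no eukaryotic promoter or polyadenylation signal. The plasmid therefore serves as a donor of the coding sequence rather than an expression construct in its own right.

The mKO coding sequence, which includes its own stop codon, lies between attL1 and attL2, the recombination sites recognised by LR Clonase. An LR reaction with any attR-containing destination vector transfers the ORF directionally into that vector, where it comes under the destination's promoter and regulatory elements. Because the stop codon is retained, the ORF suits untagged expression or N-terminal fusions supplied by the destination vector, but not C-terminal fusions. Upstream of attL1, the rrnB T1 and T2 transcription terminators limit read-through from the backbone into the insert. A T7 promoter sits just beyond attL2, oriented back toward the insert. M13 forward and reverse primer sites flank the cassette and allow sequence verification of the insert.

The record does not describe a specific application. The design fits use as a modular fluorescent reporter or control ORF to be shuttled into Gateway-compatible expression vectors.
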