LOCUS       Exported 3221 bp ds-DNA circular SYN 13-MAY-2021
DEFINITION  mKO1 ORF with stop codon between attL1-attL2 on Gateway entry
            vector.
ACCESSION   .
VERSION     .
KEYWORDS    pENTR-mKO1
SOURCE      synthetic DNA construct
  ORGANISM  synthetic DNA construct
REFERENCE   1 (bases 1 to 3221)
  TITLE     Minoru Ko Lab plasmids
REFERENCE   2 (bases 1 to 3221)
  AUTHORS   .
  TITLE     Direct Submission
  JOURNAL   Exported May 13, 2021 from SnapGene Server 1.1.58
            http://www.snapgene.com
FEATURES             Location/Qualifiers
     source          1..3221
                     /organism="synthetic DNA construct"
                     /mol_type="other DNA"
     primer_bind     92..109
                     /label=L4440
                     /note="L4440 vector, forward primer"
     terminator      268..295
                     /label=rrnB T2 terminator
                     /note="transcription terminator T2 from the E. coli rrnB
                     gene"
     terminator      387..473
                     /gene="Escherichia coli rrnB"
                     /label=rrnB T1 terminator
                     /note="transcription terminator T1 from the E. coli rrnB
                     gene"
     primer_bind     522..544
                     /label=M13/pUC Forward
                     /note="In lacZ gene"
     primer_bind     536..553
                     /label=M13 Forward
                     /note="In lacZ gene. Also called M13-F20 or M13 (-21)
                     Forward"
     primer_bind     537..553
                     /label=M13 fwd
                     /note="common sequencing primer, one of multiple similar
                     variants"
     protein_bind    569..668
                     /gene="mutant version of attL"
                     /label=attL1
                     /bound_moiety="LR Clonase(TM)"
                     /note="recombination site for the Gateway(R) LR reaction"
     CDS             681..1337
                     /codon_start=1
                     /product="monomeric Kusabira-Orange fluorescent protein
                     (Karasawa et al., 2004)"
                     /label=mKO
                     /translation="MVSVIKPEMKMRYYMDGSVNGHEFTIEGEGTGRPYEGHQEMTLRV
                     TMAKGGPMPFAFDLVSHVFCYGHRPFTKYPEEIPDYFKQAFPEGLSWERSLEFEDGGSA
                     SVSAHISLRGNTFYHKSKFTGVNFPADGPIMQNQSVDWEPSTEKITASDGVLKGDVTMY
                     LKLEGGGNHKCQFKTTYKAAKKILKMPGSHYISHRLVRKTEGNITELVEDAVAHS"
     protein_bind    complement(1346..1445)
                     /gene="mutant version of attL"
                     /label=attL2
                     /bound_moiety="LR Clonase(TM)"
                     /note="recombination site for the Gateway(R) LR reaction"
     primer_bind     complement(1462..1481)
                     /label=T7
                     /note="T7 promoter, forward primer"
     promoter        complement(1463..1481)
                     /label=T7 promoter
                     /note="promoter for bacteriophage T7 RNA polymerase"
     primer_bind     complement(1486..1502)
                     /label=M13 rev
                     /note="common sequencing primer, one of multiple similar
                     variants"
     primer_bind     complement(1486..1502)
                     /label=M13 Reverse
                     /note="In lacZ gene. Also called M13-rev"
     primer_bind     complement(1604..1623)
                     /label=pENTR-R
                     /note="pENTR vectors, reverse primer"
     CDS             1615..2424
                     /codon_start=1
                     /gene="aph(3')-Ia"
                     /product="aminoglycoside phosphotransferase"
                     /label=KanR
                     /note="confers resistance to kanamycin in bacteria or G418
                     (Geneticin(R)) in eukaryotes"
                     /translation="MSHIQRETSRPRLNSNMDADLYGYKWARDNVGQSGATIYRLYGKP
                     DAPELFLKHGKGSVANDVTDEMVRLNWLTEFMPLPTIKHFIRTPDDAWLLTTAIPGKTA
                     FQVLEEYPDSGENIVDALAVFLRRLHSIPVCNCPFNSDRVFRLAQAQSRMNNGLVDASD
                     FDDERNGWPVEQVWKEMHKLLPFSPDSVVTHGDFSLDNLIFDEGKLIGCIDVGRVGIAD
                     RYQDLAILWNCLGEFSPSLQKRLFQKYGIDNPDMNKLQFHLMLDEFF"
     primer_bind     complement(1682..1701)
                     /label=Kan-R
                     /note="Kanamycin resistance gene, reverse primer"
     rep_origin      2571..3159
                     /direction=RIGHT
                     /label=ori
                     /note="high-copy-number ColE1/pMB1/pBR322/pUC origin of
                     replication"
     primer_bind     3060..3079
                     /label=pBR322ori-F
                     /note="pBR322 origin, forward primer"
ORIGIN
        1 ctttcctgcg ttatcccctg attctgtgga taaccgtatt accgcctttg agtgagctga
       61 taccgctcgc cgcagccgaa cgaccgagcg cagcgagtca gtgagcgagg aagcggaaga
      121 gcgcccaata cgcaaaccgc ctctccccgc gcgttggccg attcattaat gcagctggca
      181 cgacaggttt cccgactgga aagcgggcag tgagcgcaac gcaattaata cgcgtaccgc
      241 tagccaggaa gagtttgtag aaacgcaaaa aggccatccg tcaggatggc cttctgctta
      301 gtttgatgcc tggcagttta tggcgggcgt cctgcccgcc accctccggg ccgttgcttc
      361 acaacgttca aatccgctcc cggcggattt gtcctactca ggagagcgtt caccgacaaa
      421 caacagataa aacgaaaggc ccagtcttcc gactgagcct ttcgttttat ttgatgcctg
      481 gcagttccct actctcgcgt taacgctagc atggatgttt tcccagtcac gacgttgtaa
      541 aacgacggcc agtcttaagc tcgggcccca aataatgatt ttattttgac tgatagtgac
      601 ctgttcgttg caacaaattg atgagcaatg cttttttata atgccaactt tgtacaaaaa
      661 agcaggctct cgagccacca atggtgagtg tgattaaacc agagatgaag atgaggtact
      721 acatggacgg ctccgtcaat gggcatgagt tcacaattga aggtgaaggc acaggcagac
      781 cttacgaggg acatcaagag atgacactac gcgtcacaat ggccaagggc gggccaatgc
      841 ctttcgcgtt tgacttagtg tcacacgtgt tctgttacgg ccacagacct tttactaaat
      901 atccagaaga gataccagac tatttcaaac aagcatttcc tgaaggcctg tcatgggaaa
      961 ggtcgttgga gttcgaagat ggtgggtccg cttcagtcag tgcgcatata agccttagag
     1021 gaaacacctt ctaccacaaa tccaaattta ctggggttaa ctttcctgcc gatggtccta
     1081 tcatgcaaaa ccaaagtgtt gattgggagc catcaaccga gaaaattact gccagcgacg
     1141 gagttctgaa gggtgatgtt acgatgtacc taaaacttga aggaggcggc aatcacaaat
     1201 gccaattcaa gactacttac aaggcggcaa aaaagattct taaaatgcca ggaagccatt
     1261 acatcagcca tcgcctcgtc aggaaaaccg aaggcaacat tactgagctg gtagaagatg
     1321 cagtagctca ttcctaagcg gccgcaccca gctttcttgt acaaagttgg cattataaga
     1381 aagcattgct tatcaatttg ttgcaacgaa caggtcacta tcagtcaaaa taaaatcatt
     1441 atttgccatc cagctgatat cccctatagt gagtcgtatt acatggtcat agctgtttcc
     1501 tggcagctct ggcccgtgtc tcaaaatctc tgatgttaca ttgcacaaga taaaaatata
     1561 tcatcatgaa caataaaact gtctgcttac ataaacagta atacaagggg tgttatgagc
     1621 catattcaac gggaaacgtc gaggccgcga ttaaattcca acatggatgc tgatttatat
     1681 gggtataaat gggctcgcga taatgtcggg caatcaggtg cgacaatcta tcgcttgtat
     1741 gggaagcccg atgcgccaga gttgtttctg aaacatggca aaggtagcgt tgccaatgat
     1801 gttacagatg agatggtcag actaaactgg ctgacggaat ttatgcctct tccgaccatc
     1861 aagcatttta tccgtactcc tgatgatgca tggttactca ccactgcgat ccccggaaaa
     1921 acagcattcc aggtattaga agaatatcct gattcaggtg aaaatattgt tgatgcgctg
     1981 gcagtgttcc tgcgccggtt gcattcgatt cctgtttgta attgtccttt taacagcgat
     2041 cgcgtatttc gtctcgctca ggcgcaatca cgaatgaata acggtttggt tgatgcgagt
     2101 gattttgatg acgagcgtaa tggctggcct gttgaacaag tctggaaaga aatgcataaa
     2161 cttttgccat tctcaccgga ttcagtcgtc actcatggtg atttctcact tgataacctt
     2221 atttttgacg aggggaaatt aataggttgt attgatgttg gacgagtcgg aatcgcagac
     2281 cgataccagg atcttgccat cctatggaac tgcctcggtg agttttctcc ttcattacag
     2341 aaacggcttt ttcaaaaata tggtattgat aatcctgata tgaataaatt gcagtttcat
     2401 ttgatgctcg atgagttttt ctaatcagaa ttggttaatt ggttgtaaca ctggcagagc
     2461 attacgctga cttgacggga cggcgcaagc tcatgaccaa aatcccttaa cgtgagttac
     2521 gcgtcgttcc actgagcgtc agaccccgta gaaaagatca aaggatcttc ttgagatcct
     2581 ttttttctgc gcgtaatctg ctgcttgcaa acaaaaaaac caccgctacc agcggtggtt
     2641 tgtttgccgg atcaagagct accaactctt tttccgaagg taactggctt cagcagagcg
     2701 cagataccaa atactgttct tctagtgtag ccgtagttag gccaccactt caagaactct
     2761 gtagcaccgc ctacatacct cgctctgcta atcctgttac cagtggctgc tgccagtggc
     2821 gataagtcgt gtcttaccgg gttggactca agacgatagt taccggataa ggcgcagcgg
     2881 tcgggctgaa cggggggttc gtgcacacag cccagcttgg agcgaacgac ctacaccgaa
     2941 ctgagatacc tacagcgtga gctatgagaa agcgccacgc ttcccgaagg gagaaaggcg
     3001 gacaggtatc cggtaagcgg cagggtcgga acaggagagc gcacgaggga gcttccaggg
     3061 ggaaacgcct ggtatcttta tagtcctgtc gggtttcgcc acctctgact tgagcgtcga
     3121 tttttgtgat gctcgtcagg ggggcggagc ctatggaaaa acgccagcaa cgcggccttt
     3181 ttacggttcc tggccttttg ctggcctttt gctcacatgt t
//
